>Addgene plasmid #105705 | MT1G_isoform2 | addgene full sequence | sequence record 203325 | Addgene NGS Result
CTGAGTAGGACAAATCCGCCGGGAGCGGATTTGAACGTTGCGAAGCAACGGCCCGGAGGGTGGCGGGCAG
GACGCCCGCCATAAACTGCCAGGAATTGGGGATCGGAATTAATTCCCGGTTTAAACCGGGGATCTCGATC
CCGCGAAATTAATACGACTCACTATAGGGGAATTGTGAGCGGATAACAATTCCCCTCTAGAAATAATTTT
GTTTAACTTTAAGAAGGAGATATACTTATGAAAATCGAAGAAGGTAAACTGGTAATCGGTTCCCTGGAGG
GTTGCTTTGCCAAGGGTACCAATGTTTTAATGGCGGATGGGTCTATTGAATGTATTGAAAACATTGAGGT
TGGTAATAAGGTCATGGGTAAAGATGGCAGACCTCGTGAGGTAATTAAATTGCCCAGAGGAAGAGAAACT
ATGTACAGCGTCGTGCAGAAAAGTCAGCACAGAGCCCACAAAAGTGACTCAAGTCGTGAAGTGCCAGAAT
TACTCAAGTTTACGTGTAATGCGACCCATGAGTTGGTTGTTAGAACACCTCGTAGTGTCCGCCGTTTGTC
TCGTACCATTAAGGGTGTCGAATATTTTGAAGTTATTACTTTTGAGATGGGCCAAAAGAAAGCCCCCGAC
GGTAGAATTGTTGAGCTTGTCAAGGAAGTTTCAAAGAGCTACCCAATATCTGAGGGGCCTGAGAGAGCCA
ACGAATTAGTAGAATCCTATAGAAAGGCTTCAAATAAAGCTTATTTTGAGTGGACTATTGAGGCCAGAGA
TCTTTCTCTGTTGGGTTCCCATGTTCGTAAAGCTACCTACCAGACTTACGCTCCAATTCTTTATGAGAAT
GACCACTTTTTCGACTACATGCAAAAAAGTAAGTTTCATCTCACCATTGAAGGTCCAAAAGTACTTGCTT
ATTTACTTGGTTTATGGATTGGTGATGGATTGTCTGACAGGGCAACTTTTTCGGTTGATTCCAGAGATAC
TTCTTTGATGGAACGTGTTACTGAATATGCTGAAAAGTTGAATTTGTGCGCCGAGTATAAGGACAGAAAA
GAACCACAAGTTGCCAAAACTGTTAATTTGTACTCTAAAGTTGTCAGAGGTGCTAGCACAAATCCTGGTG
TATCCGCTTGGCAGGTCAACACAGCTTATACTGCGGGACAATTGGTCACATATAACGGCAAGACGTATAA
ATGTTTGCAGCCCCACACCTCCTTGGCAGGATGGGAACCATCCAACGTTCCTGCCTTGTGGCAGCTTCAA
GGTGGCCACGGTGGTATTCGCAATAATCTTAATACTGAGAATCCATTATGGGACGCTATTGTTGGCTTAG
GATTCTTGAAGGACGGTGTCAAAAATATTCCTTCTTTCTTGTCTACGGACAATATCGGTACTCGTGAAAC
ATTTCTTGCTGGTCTAATTGATTCTGATGGCTATGTTACTGATGAGCATGGTATTAAAGCAACAATAAAG
ACAATTCATACTTCTGTCAGAGATGGTTTGGTTTCCCTTGCTCGTTCTTTAGGCTTAGTAGTCTCGGTTA
ACGCAGAACCTGCTAAGGTTGACATGAATGTCACCAAACATAAAATTAGTTATGCTATTTATATGTCTGG
TGGAGATGTTTTGCTTAACGTTCTTTCGAAGTGTGCCGGCTCTAAAAAATTCAGGCCTGCTCCCGCCGCT
GCTTTTGCACGTGAGTGCCGCGGATTTTATTTCGAGTTACAAGAATTGAAGGAAGACGATTATTATGGGA
TTACTTTATCTGATGATTCTGATCATCAGTTTTTGCTTGGATCTCAGGTTGTTGTACAGAACATGGACCC
GAATTGTTCCTGTGCGGCTGGCGTGTCATGTACCTGTGCGTCGTCGTGTAAGTGTAAAGAATGTAAATGT
ACCTCGTGTAAAAAGAGCTGCTGTTCTTGCTGTCCGGTGGGTTGCGCAAAATGTGCACAGGGTTGCATTT
GTAAAGGTGCAAGTGAAAAGTGCAGCTGCTGTGCGTAACTGCAGGTAATTAAATAACTAGTTGATCCGGC
TGCTAACAAAGCCCGAAAGGAAGCTGAGTTGGCTGCTGCCACCGCTGAGCAATAACTAGCATAACCCCTT
GGGGCCTCTAAACGGGTCTTGAGGGGTTTTTTGCTGAAAGGAGGAACTATATCCGGATAACTACGTCAGG
TGGCACTTTTCGGGGAAATGTGCGCGGAACCCCTATTTGTTTATTTTTCTAAATACATTCAAATATGTAT
CCGCTCATGAGACAATAACCCTGATAAATGCTTCAATAATATTGAAAAAGGAAGAGTATGAGTATTCAAC
ATTTCCGTGTCGCCCTTATTCCCTTTTTTGCGGCATTTTGCCTTCCTGTTTTTGCTCACCCAGAAACGCT
GGTGAAAGTAAAAGATGCTGAAGATCAGTTGGGTGCACGAGTGGGTTACATCGAACTGGATCTCAACAGC
GGTAAGATCCTTGAGAGTTTTCGCCCCGAAGAACGTTTCCCAATGATGAGCACTTTTAAAGTTCTGCTAT
GTGGCGCGGTATTATCCCGTGTTGACGCCGGGCAAGAGCAACTCGGTCGCCGCATACACTATTCTCAGAA
TGACTTGGTTGAGTACTCACCAGTCACAGAAAAGCATCTTACGGATGGCATGACAGTAAGAGAATTATGC
AGTGCTGCCATAACCATGAGTGATAACACTGCGGCCAACTTACTTCTGACAACGATCGGAGGACCGAAGG
AGCTAACCGCTTTTTTGCACAACATGGGGGATCATGTAACTCGCCTTGATCGTTGGGAACCGGAGCTGAA
TGAAGCCATACCAAACGACGAGCGTGACACCACGATGCCTGTAGCAATGGCAACAACGTTGCGCAAACTA
TTAACTGGCGAACTACTTACTCTAGCTTCCCGGCAACAATTAATAGACTGGATGGAGGCGGATAAAGTTG
CAGGACCACTTCTGCGCTCGGCCCTTCCGGCTGGCTGGTTTATTGCTGATAAATCTGGAGCCGGTGAGCG
TGGGTCTCGCGGTATCATTGCAGCACTGGGGCCAGATGGTAAGCCCTCCCGTATCGTAGTTATCTACACG
ACGGGGAGTCAGGCAACTATGGATGAACGAAATAGACAGATCGCTGAGATAGGTGCCTCACTGATTAAGC
ATTGGTAACTGTCAGACCAAGTTTACTCATATATACTTTAGATTGATT
[38 nt withheld, positions 3199-3236]
A
[37 nt withheld, positions 3238-3274]
ATTTTGTTAAAATTCGCGTTAAATTTTTGTTAAATCAGCTCATTTTTTAACCAATAGGCCGAAATCGGCA
AAATCCCTTATAAATCAAAAGAATAGCCCGAGATAGGGT
[37 nt withheld, positions 3384-3420]
AAAGAACGTGGACTCCAACGTCAAAGG
[141 nt withheld, positions 3448-3588]
G
[125 nt withheld, positions 3590-3714]
AAAGGATCTAGGTGAAGATCCTTTTTGATAATCTCATGACCAAAATCCCTTAACGTGAGTTTTCGTTCCA
CTGAGCGTCAGACCCCGTAGAAAAGATCAAAGGATCTTCTTGAGATCCTTTTTTTCTGCGCGTAATCTGC
TGCTTGCAAACAAAAAAACCACCGCTACCAGCGGTGGTTTGTTTGCCGGATCAAGAGCTACCAACTCTTT
TTCCGAAGGTAACTGGCTTCAGCAGAGCGCAGATACCAAATACTGTCCTTCTAGTGTAGCCGTAGTTAGG
CCACCACTTCAAGAACTCTGTAGCACCGCCTACATACCTCGCTCTGCTAATCCTGTTACCAGTGGCTGCT
GCCAGTGGCGATAAGTCGTGTCTTACCGGGTTGGACTCAAGACGATAGTTACCGGATAAGGCGCAGCGGT
CGGGCTGAACGGGGGGTTCGTGCACACAGCCCAGCTTGGAGCGAACGACCTACACCGAACTGAGATACCT
ACAGCGTGAGCTATGAGAAAGCGCCACGCTTCCCGAAGGGAGAAAGGCGGACAGGTATCCGGTAAGCGGC
AGGGTCGGAACAGGAGAGCGCACGAGGGAGCTTCCAGGGGGAAACGCCTGGTATCTTTATAGTCCTGTCG
GGTTTCGCCACCTCTGACTTGAGCGTCGATTTTTGTGATGCTCGTCAGGGGGGCGGAGCCTATGGAAAAA
CGCCAGCAACGCGGCCTTTTTACGGTTCCTGGCCTTTTGCTGGCCTTTTGCTCACATGTTCTTTCCTGCG
TTATCCCCTGATTCTGTGGATAACCGTATTACCGCCTTTGAGTGAGCTGATACCGCTCGCCGCAGCCGAA
CGACCGAGCGCAGCGAGTCAGTGAGCGAGGAAGCTATGGTGCACTCTCAGTACAATCTGCTCTGATGCCG
CATAGTTAAGCCAGTATACACTCCGCTATCGCTACGTGACTGGGTCATGGCTGCGCCCCGACACCCGCCA
ACACCCGCTGACGCGCCCTGACGGGCTTGTCTGCTCCCGGCATCCGCTTACAGACAAGCTGTGACCGTCT
CCGGGAGCTGCATGTGTCAGAGGTTTTCACCGTCATCACCGAAACGCGCGAGGCAGCTGCGGTAAAGCTC
ATCAGCGTGGTCGTGCAGCGATTCACAGATGTCTGCCTGTTCATCCGCGTCCAGCTCGTTGAGTTTCTCC
AGAAGCGTTAATGTCTGGCTTCTGATAAAGCGGGCCATGTTAAGGGCGGTTTTTTCCTGTTTGGTCACTG
ATGCCTCCGTGTAAGGGGGATTTCTGTTCATGGGGGTAATGATACCGATGAAACGAGAGAGGATGCTCAC
GATACGGGTTACTGATGATGAACATGCCCGGTTACTGGAACGTTGTGAGGGTAAACAACTGGCGGTATGG
ATGCGGCGGGACCAGAGAAAAATCACTCAGGGTCAATGCCAGCCGAACGCCAGCAAGACGTAGCCCAGCG
CGTCGGCCGCCATGCCGGCGATAATGGCCTGCTTCTCGCCGAAACGTTTGGTGGCGGGACCAGTGACGAA
GGCTTGAGCGAGGGCGTGCAAGATTCCGAATACCGCAAGCGACAGGCCGATCATCGTCGCGCTCCAGCGA
AAGCGGTCCTCGCCGAAAATGACCCAGAGCGCTGCCGGCACCTGTCCTACGAGTTGCATGATAAAGAAGA
CAGTCATAAGTGCGGCGACGATAGTCATGCCCCGCGCCCACCGGAAGGAGCTGACTGGGTTGAAGGCTCT
CAAGGGCATCGGTCGAGATCCCGGTGCCTAATGAGTGAGCTAACTTACATTAATTGCGTTGCGCTCACTG
CCCGCTTTCCAGTCGGGAAACCTGTCGTGCCAGCTGCATTAATGAATCGGCCAACGCGCGGGGAGAGGCG
GTTTGCGTATTGGGCGCCAGGGTGGTTTTTCTTTTCACCAGTGAGACGGGCAACAGCTGATTGCCCTTCA
CCGCCTGGCCCTGAGAGAGTTGCAGCAAGCGGTCCACGCTGGTTTGCCCCAGCAGGCGAAAATCCTGTTT
GATGGTGGTTAACGGCGGGATATAACATGAGCTGTCTTCGGTATCGTCGTATCCCACTACCGAGATGTCC
GCACCAACGCGCAGCCCGGACTCGGTAATGGCGCGCATTGCGCCCAGCGCCATCTGATCGTTGGCAACCA
GCATCGCAGTGGGAACGATGCCCTCATTCAGCATTTGCATGGTTTGTTGAAAACCGGACATGGCACTCCA
GTCGCCTTCCCGTTCCGCTATCGGCTGAATTTGATTGCGAGTGAGATATTTATGCCAGCCAGCCAGACGC
AGACGCGCCGAGACAGAACTTAATGGGCCCGCTAACAGCGCGATTTGCTGGTGACCCAATGCGACCAGAT
GCTCCACGCCCAGTCGCGTACCGTCTTCATGGGAGAAAATAATACTGTTGATGGGTGTCTGGTCAGAGAC
ATCAAGAAATAACGCCGGAACATTAGTGCAGGCAGCTTCCACAGCAATGGCATCCTGGTCATCCAGCGGA
TAGTTAATGATCAGCCCACTGACGCGTTGCGCGAGAAGATTGTGCACCGCCGCTTTACAGGCTTCGACGC
CGCTTCGTTCTACCATCGACACCACCACGCTGGCACCCAGTTGATCGGCGCGAGATTTAATCGCCGCGAC
AATTTGCGACGGCGCGTGCAGGGCCAGACTGGAGGTGGCAACGCCAATCAGCAACGACTGTTTGCCCGCC
AGTTGTTGTGCCACGCGGTTGGGAATGTAATTCAGCTCCGCCATCGCCGCTTCCACTTTTTCCCGCGTTT
TCGCAGAAACGTGGCTGGCCTGGTTCACCACGCGGGAAACGGTCTGATAAGAGACACCGGCATACTCTGC
GACATCGTATAACGTTACTGGTTTCACATTCACCACCCTGAATTGACTCTCTTCCGGGCGCTATCATGCC
ATACCGCGAAAGGTTTTGCGCCATTCGATGGTGTCCGGGATCTCGACGCTCTCCCTTATGCGACTCCTGC
ATTAGGAAGCAGCCCAGTAGTAGGTTGAGGCCGTTGAGCACCGCCGCCGCAAGGAATGGTGCATGCCGGC
ATGCCGCCCTTTCGTCTTCAAGAATTAATTCCCAATTCCCCAGGCATCAAATAAAACGAAAGGCTCAGTC
GAAAGACTGGGCCTTTCGTTTTATCTGTTGTTTGTCGGTGAACGCTCTCCTGAGTAGGACAAATCCGCCG
GGAGCGGATTTGAACGTTGCGAAGCAACGGCCCGGAGGGTGGCGGGCAGGACGCCCGCCATAAACTGCCA
GGAATTAATTCCCCAGGCATCAAATAAAACGAAAGGCTCAGTCGAAAGACTGGGCCTTTCGTTTTATCTG
TTGTTTGTCGGTGAACGCTCTC
Features (pLannotate 1.2.2; 23 found; start..end, strand, type, name):
    150..168     +  promoter       T7 promoter: promoter for bacteriophage T7 RNA polymerase
    169..193     +  protein_bind   lac operator: The lac repressor binds to the lac operator to inhibit transcription in E. coli. This inhibition can be relieved by adding lactose or isopropyl-β-D-thiogalactopyranoside (IPTG). lac repressor encoded by lacI
    208..230     +  RBS            RBS: efficient ribosome binding site from bacteriophage T7 gene 10 (Olins and Rangwala, 1989)
    283..1101    +  CDS            Sce VMA intein 5' region: 5' region of the intein from the yeast Vma1 subunit of the vacuolar ATPase (Chong et al., 1998); Saccharomyces cerevisiae VMA1
   1108..1260    +  CDS            CBD: chitin binding domain from chitinase A1 (Watanabe et al., 1994); Bacillus circulans chiA
   1264..1812    +  CDS            Sce VMA intein 3' region: modified 3' region of the intein from the yeast Vma1 subunit of the vacuolar ATPase (Chong et al., 1998); Saccharomyces cerevisiae VMA1; C-terminal cleavage of this intein can be induced by thiols.
   1813..1995    +  CDS            MT2A: MT2_HUMAN - Also known as CES1, MT2. Experimental evidence at protein level: Swiss-Prot protein existence level 1. Metallothioneins have a high content of cysteine residues that bind various heavy metals; these proteins are transcriptionally regulated by both heavy metals and glucocorticoids. From Homo sapiens (Human).
   2029..2078    +  CDS            SET1 (fragment): solubility-enhancement tag derived from T7 phage gene 10B
   2086..2133    +  terminator     T7 terminator: transcription terminator for bacteriophage T7 RNA polymerase
   2193..2297    +  promoter       AmpR promoter: bla
   2298..3158    +  CDS            AmpR: β-lactamase; bla; confers resistance to ampicillin, carbenicillin, and related antibiotics
   3200..3713    -  rep_origin     M13 ori (sequence partly withheld): M13 bacteriophage origin of replication; arrow indicates direction of (+) strand synthesis
   3824..4412    +  rep_origin     ori: high-copy-number ColE1/pMB1/pBR322/pUC origin of replication
   4589..4679    -  misc_feature   bom (fragment): basis of mobility region from pBR322
   4781..4972    -  CDS            rop: Rop protein, which maintains plasmids at low copy number; rop
   5013..5123    +  CDS            mbeC (fragment): MBEC_ECOLX - Experimental evidence at protein level: Swiss-Prot protein existence level 1. Required for efficient mobilization of ColE1 plasmid and is thus essential to promote the specific transfer of the plasmid during conjugation. Probably functions by inducing DNA bending, helping the MbeA relaxase to melt the DNA around the nic site and cleave the phosphodiester bond. Binds specifically double-stranded DNA (dsDNA) containing the ColE1 oriT but does not recognize the inverted repeat (IR). From Escherichia coli.
   5158..5480    -  CDS            TcR (fragment): tetracycline efflux protein; tet; confers resistance to tetracycline
   5495..5516    -  protein_bind   CAP binding site: CAP binding activates transcription in the presence of cAMP. E. coli catabolite activator protein
   5529..6611    -  CDS            lacI: lac repressor; lacI; The lac repressor binds to the lac operator to inhibit transcription in E. coli. This inhibition can be relieved by adding lactose or isopropyl-β-D-thiogalactopyranoside (IPTG).
   6612..6689    -  promoter       lacI promoter: lacI
   6697..6790    -  CDS            TcR (fragment): tetracycline efflux protein; tet; confers resistance to tetracycline
   6842..6928    +  terminator     rrnB T1 terminator: Escherichia coli rrnB; transcription terminator T1 from the E. coli rrnB gene
   7025..15      +  terminator     rrnB T1 terminator (across the origin): Escherichia coli rrnB; transcription terminator T1 from the E. coli rrnB gene
