[The description below was written by a language model from this plasmid's Addgene catalogue record and pLannotate feature annotations shown in this document.]
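Description:
MT1G_isoform2 is a bacterial expression plasmid built on the pTYB21 backbone, an intein-mediated purification vector, for producing recombinant human metallothionein 1G subisoform 2, a variant lacking alanine 10. The 183 bp coding sequence was inserted between SapI (destroyed on cloning) and PstI, placing it directly downstream of, and in frame with, the backbone's N-terminal tag. The automated annotation labels this 183 bp CDS as MT2A. This most likely reflects the close similarity among human metallothioneins rather than a different insert, since its size and position match the catalogued MT1G fragment.

Expression is driven by a T7 promoter with an adjacent lac operator and the T7 gene 10 ribosome binding site, and it ends at a T7 terminator. A lacI gene on the plasmid supplies repressor, so transcription is IPTG-inducible in hosts that provide T7 RNA polymerase. The tag is the Saccharomyces cerevisiae VMA1 intein with the Bacillus circulans chitin binding domain embedded between its 5' and 3' regions. The fusion protein can be captured on chitin resin, and thiol-induced cleavage at the intein's C-terminus then releases the metallothionein without the affinity tag. This suits a small, cysteine-rich metal-binding protein, where extra residues could interfere with metal-binding studies.

The plasmid is selected with ampicillin through the bla gene and replicates from a ColE1/pMB1-type origin. The catalogue lists it as high copy, although a rop gene is also annotated. An M13 origin allows single-stranded DNA production. The bom, mbeC and tetracycline-resistance fragments are non-functional pBR322-derived remnants, and rrnB T1 terminators sit upstream of the expression cassette.
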