Addgene plasmid #105705: MT1G_isoform2
Purpose: Bacterial expression plasmids for production of recombinant metallothionein 1g subisoform 2 with deletion of Alanine 10
Depositing lab: Artur Krężel. Depositing organization: University of Wroclaw.
Backbone
  Vector backbone: pTyb21
  Backbone manufacturer: NEB
  Vector type: Bacterial Expression
Growth in bacteria
  Bacterial resistance: Ampicillin, 100 μg/mL
  Growth temperature: 37°C
  Growth strain: DH5alpha
  Copy number: High Copy
Gene/Insert
  Gene/Insert name: Metallothionein 1g
  Species: H. sapiens (human)
  Insert size (bp): 183
  Mutation: This subisoform has a deletion of alanine 10
  Entrez Gene: MT1G (a.k.a. MT1, MT1K)
  Tag / fusion protein: Chiting Binding Domanin-Intein (N terminal on backbone)
  Cloning method: Restriction Enzyme; 5′ cloning site SapI (destroyed during cloning); 3′ cloning site PstI (not destroyed)
Terms and licenses: Academic/Nonprofit Terms; Industry Terms: Not Available to Industry
How to cite: MT1G_isoform2 was a gift from Artur Krężel (Addgene plasmid # 105705 ; http://n2t.net/addgene:105705 ; RRID:Addgene_105705)
